>Addgene plasmid #154056 | pNAM-B1 | addgene full sequence | sequence record 311416 | Addgene NGS Result
GGCGCCACCTCGCTGAGCCACCTAGCAGCGGCGGCGAGGGCAAGCCCGGCTCCGACCAAACAGTTTCTCG
CCCCGTCATCGTCGACCCCGTTCAACTGGCTCGATGCGTCACCAGTCGGCATCCTCCCACAGGCAAGGAA
TTTTCCTGGGTTTAACAGGAGCAGAAACGTCGGCAATATGTCGCTGTCATCGACGGCCGACATGGCTGGC
GCAGTGGACAACGGTGGAGGCAATGCGGTGAACGCCATGTCTACCTATCTTCCCGTGCAAGACGGGACGT
ACCATCAGCAGCATGTCATCCTCGGCGCTCCGCTGGTGCCAGAAGCCGCCGCCGCCACCTCTGGATTCCA
GCATCCCGTTCAAATATCCGGCGTGAACTGGAATCCCTGAGCTTCGAGACCCTGCAGTCCGGCAAAAAAG
GGCAAGGTGTCACCACCCTGCCCTTTTTCTTTAAAACCGAAAAGATTACTTCGCGTTATGCAGGCTTCCT
CGCTCACTGACTCGCTGCGCTCGGTCGTTCGGCTGCGGCGAGCGGTATCAGCTCACTCAAAGGCGGTAAT
ACGGTTATCCACAGAATCAGGGGATAACGCAGGAAAGAACATGTGAGCAAAAGGCCAGCAAAAGGCCAGG
AACCGTAAAAAGGCCGCGTTGCTGGCGTTTTTCCACAGGCTCCGCCCCCCTGACGAGCATCACAAAAATC
GACGCTCAAGTCAGAGGTGGCGAAACCCGACAGGACTATAAAGATACCAGGCGTTTCCCCCTGGAAGCTC
CCTCGTGCGCTCTCCTGTTCCGACCCTGCCGCTTACCGGATACCTGTCCGCCTTTCTCCCTTCGGGAAGC
GTGGCGCTTTCTCATAGCTCACGCTGTAGGTATCTCAGTTCGGTGTAGGTCGTTCGCTCCAAGCTGGGCT
GTGTGCACGAACCCCCCGTTCAGCCCGACCGCTGCGCCTTATCCGGTAACTATCGTCTTGAGTCCAACCC
GGTAAGACACGACTTATCGCCACTGGCAGCAGCCACTGGTAACAGGATTAGCAGAGCGAGGTATGTAGGC
GGTGCTACAGAGTTCTTGAAGTGGTGGCCTAACTACGGCTACACTAGAAGAACAGTATTTGGTATCTGCG
CTCTGCTGAAGCCAGTTACCTTCGGAAAAAGAGTTGGTAGCTCTTGATCCGGCAAACAAACCACCGCTGG
TAGCGGTGGTTTTTTTGTTTGCAAGCAGCAGATTACGCGCAGAAAAAAAGGATCTCAAGAAGATCCTTTG
ATCTTTTCTACGGGGTCTGACGCTCAGTGGAACGAAAACTCACGTTAAGGGATTTTGGTCATGAGATTAT
CAAAAAGGATCTTCACCTAGATCCTTTTAAATTAAAAATGAAGTTTTAAATCAATCTAAAGTATATATGA
GTAAACTTGGTCTGACAGCTCGAGGCTTGGATTCTCACCAATAAAAAACGCCCGGCGGCAACCGAGCGTT
CTGAACAAATCCAGATGGAGTTCTGAGGTCATTACTGGATCTATCAACAGGAGTCCAAGCGAGCTCGATA
TCAAATTACGCCCCGCCCTGCCACTCATCGCAGTACTGTTGTAATTCATTAAGCATTCTGCCGACATGGA
AGCCATCACAAACGGCATGATGAACCTGAATCGCCAGCGGCATCAGCACCTTGTCGCCTTGCGTATAATA
TTTGCCCATGGTGAAAACGGGGGCGAAGAAGTTGTCCATATTGGCCACGTTTAAATCAAAACTGGTGAAA
CTCACCCAGGGATTGGCTGAGACGAAAAACATATTCTCAATAAACCCTTTAGGGAAATAGGCCAGGTTTT
CACCGTAACACGCCACATCTTGCGAATATATGTGTAGAAACTGCCGGAAATCGTCGTGGTATTCACTCCA
GAGCGATGAAAACGTTTCAGTTTGCTCATGGAAAACGGTGTAACAAGGGTGAACACTATCCCATATCACC
AGCTCACCGTCTTTCATTGCCATACGAAATTCCGGATGAGCATTCATCAGGCGGGCAAGAATGTGAATAA
AGGCCGGATAAAACTTGTGCTTATTTTTCTTTACGGTCTTTAAAAAGGCCGTAATATCCAGCTGAACGGT
CTGGTTATAGGTACATTGAGCAACTGACTGAAATGCCTCAAAATGTTCTTTACGATGCCATTGGGATATA
TCAACGGTGGTATATCCAGTGATTTTTTTCTCCATTTTAGCTTCCTTAGCTCCTGAAAATCTCGATAACT
CAAAAAATACGCCCGGTAGTGATCTTATTTCATTATGGTGAAAGTTGGAACCTCTTACGTGCCCGATCAA
CTCGAGTGCCACCTGACGTCTAAGAAACCATTATTATCATGACATTAACCTATAAAAATAGGCGTATCAC
GAGGCAGAATTTCAGATAAAAAAAATCCTTAGCTTTCGCTAAGGATGATTTCTGGAATTCGGTCTCAAAT
GGGCAGCTCCGACTCATCTTCCGGCTCGGCGCAAAAAGCAACGCGGTATCACCATCAGCATCAGCCGCCG
CCTCCGCAGCGGGGCTCGGCGCCGGAGCTCCCGCCGGGCTTCCGGTTCCACCCGACGGACGAGGAGCTGG
TGGTGCACTACCTCAAGAAGAAGGCCGACAAGGCGCCGCTCCCCGTCAACATCATCGCCGAGGTGGATCT
CTACAAGTTCGACCCATGGGAGCTCCCCGGTATGTTATGTCTATCTCGTCGGCCGGCCGTGCTTACTTTA
TCAAGCGCCGCAAATTTTAGGTGCAATTAAATAATCGAATAATCCATCCATCTCATGCTTATACTCCTGT
GCACAAGTAGTATTTTTATATTCTTCCAGTACACATGTGTGTAGATGGTTTATGTATGTGATCCTGTCGT
GCTTGTTCATGCGCTCGGGATCCGGATCCATCAGAGAAGGCGACCATCGGGGAGCAGGAGTGGTACTTCT
TCAGCCCGCGCGACCGCAAGTACCCCAACGGCGCGCGGCCGAACCGGGCGGCGACGTCGGGGTACTGGAA
GGCCACCGGCACGGACAAGCCTATCCTGGCCTCGGGGACGGGGTGCGGCCTGGTCCGGGAGAAGCTCGGC
GTCAAGAAGGCGCTCGTGTTCTACCGCGGGAAGCCGCCCAAGGGCCTCAAAACCAACTGGATCATGCACG
AGTACCGCCTCACCGACGCATCTGGCTCCACCACCGCCACCAACCGACCGCCGCCGGTGACCGGCGGGAG
CAGGGCTGCTGCCTCTCTCAGGGTACGTACACGTGTCGATCGCACGGTCTAGCAGTATTTAATTGCTCTC
CAGCTTAATTAGGGTATTGTTGATGGTTGATGAAGTTGGACGACTGGGTGCTGTGCCGCATCTACAAGAA
GATCAACAAGGCCGCGGCCGGCGATCAGCAGAGGAACACGGAGTGCGAGGACTCCGTGGAGGACGCGGTC
ACCGCGTACCCGCTCTATGCCACGGCGGGCATGACCGGTGCAGGTGCGCATGGCAGCAACTACGCTTCAC
CTTCACTGCTCCATCATCAGGACAGCCATTTCCTGGACGGCCTGTTCACAGCAGACGACGCCGGCCTCTC
GGCG
Features (pLannotate 1.2.2; 9 found; start..end, strand, type, name):
    408..465     +  terminator     his operon terminator: This putative transcriptin terminator from the E. coli his operon has a 2-bp deletion introduced during synthesis. Its efficiency has not been determined.
    660..1248    -  rep_origin     ori: high-copy-number ColE1/pMB1/pBR322/pUC origin of replication
   1431..1525    -  terminator     lambda t0 terminator: transcription terminator from phage lambda
   1549..2205    -  CDS            cat: CAT_ECOLX - Experimental evidence at protein level: Swiss-Prot protein existence level 1. This enzyme is an effector of chloramphenicol resistance in bacteria. From Escherichia coli. This protein is used as a marker in many commonly used cloning vectors, such as pACYC184.
   2206..2303    -  promoter       cat promoter: promoter of the E. coli cat gene encoding chloramphenicol acetyltransferase
   2389..2432    -  terminator     bacterial terminator: putative bacterial transcription terminator
   2548..2712    +  CDS            NAC067 (fragment): NAC67_ORYSJ - Also known as NAC3 From Oryza sativa subsp. japonica (Rice).
   2889..3194    +  CDS            NAC032 (fragment): NAC32_ARATH - Also known as NAC32 From Arabidopsis thaliana (Mouse-ear cress).
   3320..387     +  CDS            NAM-A1 (fragment) (across the origin): NAMA1_TRITD - Experimental evidence at transcript level: Swiss-Prot protein existence level 2. Transcription factor of the NAC family associated with the grain protein content (GPC). Accelerates senescence and increases nutrient remobilization from leaves to developing grains. The tetraploid cultivated wheat (T.durum) contains one additional gene coding for a functional protein (NAM-B2) and one extra pseudogene (NAM- B1) (PubMed:17124321). From Triticum turgidum subsp. durum (Durum wheat) (Triticum durum).
