[The description below was written by a language model from this plasmid's Addgene catalogue record and pLannotate feature annotations shown in this document.]
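Description:
pNAM-B1 is a Level 0 Golden Gate (MoClo-style) part plasmid built in the pUAP1 universal acceptor backbone. It carries a domesticated copy of the wheat NAC transcription factor gene NAM-B1 (also called GPC-B1) from wild emmer, Triticum turgidum ssp. dicoccoides. It is maintained in E. coli at high copy through a ColE1/pUC-type origin. Selection is with chloramphenicol, via a cat gene driven by its native promoter and followed by the lambda t0 terminator. Additional bacterial terminators, including a his operon terminator, flank the cloning region and insulate the insert from read-through transcription.

The insert was introduced through BpiI sites that were destroyed during cloning. It carries a single synonymous change in exon 3 that removes an internal BbsI/BpiI site, so the part survives later Type IIS assembly steps intact. The record lists no promoter, which fits a Level 0 module: the plasmid is a storage and donor vector for a coding part, not an expression construct. The Golden Gate overhangs or part class are not stated.

The automated annotation does not label the insert as NAM-B1. Instead it reports three separated same-strand fragments matching related NAC proteins (rice NAC067, Arabidopsis NAC032 and durum wheat NAM-A1), the last spanning the numbering origin. These hits span more sequence than the listed insert size. That and the mention of exon 3 may mean a genomic copy with introns, but the record does not say so.

NAM-type factors are associated with grain protein content, senescence and nutrient remobilisation. The associated publication describes a heat-shock inducible expression system for cereals, so the part is presumably meant for assembly into such transcriptional units.
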