Addgene plasmid #154056: pNAM-B1
Purpose: Level 0 Golden Gate vector, contains domesticated NAM-B1
Depositing lab: Cristobal Uauy. Depositing organization: John Innes Centre. Publication: A heat-shock inducible system for flexible gene expression in cereals. Harrington SA, Backhaus AE, Fox S, Rogers C, Borrill P, Uauy C, Richardson A. Plant Methods. 2020 Oct 14;16:137. doi: 10.1186/s13007-020-00677-3. eCollection 2020. PubMed 33072173.
Backbone
  Vector backbone: pUAP1
  Backbone size w/o insert (bp): 3138
  Total vector size (bp): 3577
  Vector type: Bacterial Expression, Synthetic Biology
Growth in bacteria
  Bacterial resistance: Chloramphenicol, 25 μg/mL
  Growth temperature: 37°C
  Growth strain: DH5alpha
  Copy number: High Copy
Gene/Insert
  Gene/Insert name: TaNAM-B1 (alt name: TaGPC-B1)
  Species: Triticum turgidum ssp. dicoccoides
  Insert size (bp): 1218
  Mutation: Synonymous mutation at base 3257, in exon 3, to remove BbsI site
  GenBank ID: DQ869673.1
  Promoter: N/A
  Cloning method: Restriction Enzyme; 5′ cloning site BpiI (destroyed during cloning); 3′ cloning site BpiI (destroyed during cloning)
  Sequencing primers: 5′ TGCCACCTGACGTCTAAGAA; 3′ CGTTATCCCCTGATTCTGTGGATAAC
Terms and licenses: Academic/Nonprofit Terms; Industry Terms: Not Available to Industry
How to cite: pNAM-B1 was a gift from Cristobal Uauy (Addgene plasmid # 154056 ; http://n2t.net/addgene:154056 ; RRID:Addgene_154056)
